>Addgene plasmid #221213 | FKBP-eGFP-TAZ | addgene full sequence | sequence record 442827 | Addgene NGS Result
CGATACCGTCGACCTCGAGGGAATTAATTCGAGCTCGGTACCTTTAAGACCAATGACTTACAAGGCAGCT
GTAGATCTTAGCCACTTTTTAAAAGAAAAGGGGGGACTGGAAGGGCTAATTCACTCCCAACGAAGACAAG
ATCTGCTTTTTGCTTGTACTGGGTCTCTCTGGTTAGACCAGATCTGAGCCTGGGAGCTCTCTGGCTAACT
AGGGAACCCACTGCTTAAGCCTCAATAAAGCTTGCCTTGAGTGCTTCAAGTAGTGTGTGCCCGTCTGTTG
TGTGACTCTGGTAACTAGAGATCCCTCAGACCCTTTTAGTCAGTGTGGAAAATCTCTAGCAGCATCTAGA
ATTAATTCCGTGTATTCTATAGTGTCACCTAAATCGTATGTGTATGATACATAAGGTTATGTATTAATTG
TAGCCGCGTTCTAACGACAATATGTACAAGCCTAATTGTGTAGCATCTGGCTTACTGAAGCAGACCCTAT
CATCTCTCTCGTAAACTGCCGTCAGAGTCGGTTTGGTTGGACGAACCTTCTGAGTTTCTGGTAACGCCGT
CCCGCACCCGGAAATGGTCAGCGAACCAATCAGCAGGGTCATCGCTAGCCAGATCCTCTACGCCGGACGC
ATCGTGGCCGGCATCACCGGCGCCACAGGTGCGGTTGCTGGCGCCTATATCGCCGACATCACCGATGGGG
AAGATCGGGCTCGCCACTTCGGGCTCATGAGCGCTTGTTTCGGCGTGGGTATGGTGGCAGGCCCCGTGGC
CGGGGGACTGTTGGGCGCCATCTCCTTGCATGCACCATTCCTTGCGGCGGCGGTGCTCAACGGCCTCAAC
CTACTACTGGGCTGCTTCCTAATGCAGGAGTCGCATAAGGGAGAGCGTCGAATGGTGCACTCTCAGTACA
ATCTGCTCTGATGCCGCATAGTTAAGCCAGCCCCGACACCCGCCAACACCCGCTGACGCGCCCTGACGGG
CTTGTCTGCTCCCGGCATCCGCTTACAGACAAGCTGTGACCGTCTCCGGGAGCTGCATGTGTCAGAGGTT
TTCACCGTCATCACCGAAACGCGCGAGACGAAAGGGCCTCGTGATACGCCTATTTTTATAGGTTAATGTC
ATGATAATAATGGTTTCTTAGACGTCAGGTGGCACTTTTCGGGGAAATGTGCGCGGAACCCCTATTTGTT
TATTTTTCTAAATACATTCAAATATGTATCCGCTCATGAGACAATAACCCTGATAAATGCTTCAATAATA
TTGAAAAAGGAAGAGTATGAGTATTCAACATTTCCGTGTCGCCCTTATTCCCTTTTTTGCGGCATTTTGC
CTTCCTGTTTTTGCTCACCCAGAAACGCTGGTGAAAGTAAAAGATGCTGAAGATCAGTTGGGTGCACGAG
TGGGTTACATCGAACTGGATCTCAACAGCGGTAAGATCCTTGAGAGTTTTCGCCCCGAAGAACGTTTTCC
AATGATGAGCACTTTTAAAGTTCTGCTATGTGGCGCGGTATTATCCCGTATTGACGCCGGGCAAGAGCAA
CTCGGTCGCCGCATACACTATTCTCAGAATGACTTGGTTGAGTACTCACCAGTCACAGAAAAGCATCTTA
CGGATGGCATGACAGTAAGAGAATTATGCAGTGCTGCCATAACCATGAGTGATAACACTGCGGCCAACTT
ACTTCTGACAACGATCGGAGGACCGAAGGAGCTAACCGCTTTTTTGCACAACATGGGGGATCATGTAACT
CGCCTTGATCGTTGGGAACCGGAGCTGAATGAAGCCATACCAAACGACGAGCGTGACACCACGATGCCTG
TAGCAATGGCAACAACGTTGCGCAAACTATTAACTGGCGAACTACTTACTCTAGCTTCCCGGCAACAATT
AATAGACTGGATGGAGGCGGATAAAGTTGCAGGACCACTTCTGCGCTCGGCCCTTCCGGCTGGCTGGTTT
ATTGCTGATAAATCTGGAGCCGGTGAGCGTGGGTCTCGCGGTATCATTGCAGCACTGGGGCCAGATGGTA
AGCCCTCCCGTATCGTAGTTATCTACACGACGGGGAGTCAGGCAACTATGGATGAACGAAATAGACAGAT
CGCTGAGATAGGTGCCTCACTGATTAAGCATTGGTAACTGTCAGACCAAGTTTACTCATATATACTTTAG
ATTGATTTAAAACTTCATTTTTAATTTAAAAGGATCTAGGTGAAGATCCTTTTTGATAATCTCATGACCA
AAATCCCTTAACGTGAGTTTTCGTTCCACTGAGCGTCAGACCCCGTAGAAAAGATCAAAGGATCTTCTTG
AGATCCTTTTTTTCTGCGCGTAATCTGCTGCTTGCAAACAAAAAAACCACCGCTACCAGCGGTGGTTTGT
TTGCCGGATCAAGAGCTACCAACTCTTTTTCCGAAGGTAACTGGCTTCAGCAGAGCGCAGATACCAAATA
CTGTTCTTCTAGTGTAGCCGTAGTTAGGCCACCACTTCAAGAACTCTGTAGCACCGCCTACATACCTCGC
TCTGCTAATCCTGTTACCAGTGGCTGCTGCCAGTGGCGATAAGTCGTGTCTTACCGGGTTGGACTCAAGA
CGATAGTTACCGGATAAGGCGCAGCGGTCGGGCTGAACGGGGGGTTCGTGCACACAGCCCAGCTTGGAGC
GAACGACCTACACCGAACTGAGATACCTACAGCGTGAGCTATGAGAAAGCGCCACGCTTCCCGAAGGGAG
AAAGGCGGACAGGTATCCGGTAAGCGGCAGGGTCGGAACAGGAGAGCGCACGAGGGAGCTTCCAGGGGGA
AACGCCTGGTATCTTTATAGTCCTGTCGGGTTTCGCCACCTCTGACTTGAGCGTCGATTTTTGTGATGCT
CGTCAGGGGGGCGGAGCCTATGGAAAAACGCCAGCAACGCGGCCTTTTTACGGTTCCTGGCCTTTTGCTG
GCCTTTTGCTCACATGTTCTTTCCTGCGTTATCCCCTGATTCTGTGGATAACCGTATTACCGCCTTTGAG
TGAGCTGATACCGCTCGCCGCAGCCGAACGACCGAGCGCAGCGAGTCAGTGAGCGAGGAAGCGGAAGAGC
GCCCAATACGCAAACCGCCTCTCCCCGCGCGTTGGCCGATTCATTAATGCAGCTGTGGAATGTGTGTCAG
TTAGGGTGTGGAAAGTCCCCAGGCTCCCCAGCAGGCAGAAGTATGCAAAGCATGCATCTCAATTAGTCAG
CAACCAGGTGTGGAAAGTCCCCAGGCTCCCCAGCAGGCAGAAGTATGCAAAGCATGCATCTCAATTAGTC
AGCAACCATAGTCCCGCCCCTAACTCCGCCCATCCCGCCCCTAACTCCGCCCAGTTCCGCCCATTCTCCG
CCCCATGGCTGACTAATTTTTTTTATTTATGCAGAGGCCGAGGCCGCCTCGGCCTCTGAGCTATTCCAGA
AGTAGTGAGGAGGCTTTTTTGGAGGCCTAGGCTTTTGCAAAAAGCTTGGACACAAGACAGGCTTGCGAGA
TATGTTTGAGAATACCACTTTATCCCGCGTCAGGGAGAGGCAGTGCGTAAAAAGACGCGGACTCATGTGA
AATACTGGTTTTTAGTGCGCCAGATCTCTATAATCTCGCGCAACCTATTTTCCCCTCGAACACTTTTTAA
GCCGTAGATAAACAGGCTGGGACACTTCACATGAGCGAAAAATACATCGTCACCTGGGACATGTTGCAGA
TCCATGCACGTAAACTCGCAAGCCGACTGATGCCTTCTGAACAATGGAAAGGCATTATTGCCGTAAGCCG
TGGCGGTCTGTACCGGGTGCGTTACTGGCGCGTGAACTGGGTATTCGTCATGTCGATACCGTTTGTATTT
CCAGCTACGATCACGACAACCAGCGCGAGCTTAAAGTGCTGAAACGCGCAGAAGGCGATGGCGAAGGCTT
CATCGTTATTGATGACCTGGTGGATACCGGTGGTACTGCGGTTGCGATTCGTGAAATGTATCCAAAAGCG
CACTTTGTCACCATCTTCGCAAAACCGGCTGGTCGTCCGCTGGTTGATGACTATGTTGTTGATATCCCGC
AAGATACCTGGATTGAACAGCCGTGGGATATGGGCGTCGTATTCGTCCCGCCAATCTCCGGTCGCTAATC
TTTTCAACGCCTGGCACTGCCGGGCGTTGTTCTTTTTAACTTCAGGCGGGTTACAATAGTTTCCAGTAAG
TATTCTGGAGGCTGCATCCATGACACAGGCAAACCTGAGCGAAACCCTGTTCAAACCCCGCTTTAAACAT
CCTGAAACCTCGACGCTAGTCCGCCGCTTTAATCACGGCGCACAACCGCCTGTGCAGTCGGCCCTTGATG
GTAAAACCATCCCTCACTGGTATCGCATGATTAACCGTCTGATGTGGATCTGGCGCGGCATTGACCCACG
CGAAATCCTCGACGTCCAGGCACGTATTGTGATGAGCGATGCCGAACGTACCGACGATGATTTATACGAT
ACGGTGATTGGCTACCGTGGCGGCAACTGGATTTATGAGTGGGCCCCGGATCTTTGTGAAGGAACCTTAC
TTCTGTGGTGTGACATAATTGGACAAACTACCTACAGAGATTTAAAGCTCTAAGGTAAATATAAAATTTT
TAAGTGTATAATGTGTTAAACTACTGATTCTAATTGTTTGTGTATTTTAGATTCCAACCTATGGAACTGA
TGAATGGGAGCAGTGGTGGAATGCCTTTAATGAGGAAAACCTGTTTTGCTCAGAAGAAATGCCATCTAGT
GATGATGAGGCTACTGCTGACTCTCAACATTCTACTCCTCCAAAAAAGAAGAGAAAGGTAGAAGACCCCA
AGGACTTTCCTTCAGAATTGCTAAGTTTTTTGAGTCATGCTGTGTTTAGTAATAGAACTCTTGCTTGCTT
TGCTATTTACACCACAAAGGAAAAAGCTGCACTGCTATACAAGAAAATTATGGAAAAATATTCTGTAACC
TTTATAAGTAGGCATAACAGTTATAATCATAACATACTGTTTTTTCTTACTCCACACAGGCATAGAGTGT
CTGCTATTAATAACTATGCTCAAAAATTGTGTACCTTTAGCTTTTTAATTTGTAAAGGGGTTAATAAGGA
ATATTTGATGTATAGTGCCTTGACTAGAGATCATAATCAGCCATACCACATTTGTAGAGGTTTTACTTGC
TTTAAAAAACCTCCCACACCTCCCCCTGAACCTGAAACATAAAATGAATGCAATTGTTGTTGTTAACTTG
TTTATTGCAGCTTATAATGGTTACAAATAAAGCAATAGCATCACAAATTTCACAAATAAAGCATTTTTTT
CACTGCATTCTAGTTGTGGTTTGTCCAAACTCATCAATGTATCTTATCATGTCTGGATCAACTGGATAAC
TCAAGCTAACCAAAATCATCCCAAACTTCCCACCCCATACCCTATTACCACTGCCAATTACCTGTGGTTT
CATTTACTCTAAACCTGTGATTCCTCTGAATTATTTTCATTTTAAAGAAATTGTATTTGTTAAATATGTA
CTACAAACTTAGTAGTTGGAAGGGCTAATTCACTCCCAAAGAAGACAAGATATCCTTGATCTGTGGATCT
ACCACACACAAGGCTACTTCCCTGATTAGCAGAACTACACACCAGGGCCAGGGGTCAGATATCCACTGAC
CTTTGGATGGTGCTACAAGCTAGTACCAGTTGAGCCAGATAAGGTAGAAGAGGCCAATAAAGGAGAGAAC
ACCAGCTTGTTACACCCTGTGAGCCTGCATGGGATGGATGACCCGGAGAGAGAAGTGTTAGAGTGGAGGT
TTGACAGCCGCCTAGCATTTCATCACGTGGCCCGAGAGCTGCATCCGGAGTACTTCAAGAACTGCTGATA
TCGAGCTTGCTACAAGGGACTTTCCGCTGGGGACTTTCCAGGGAGGCGTGGCCTGGGCGGGACTGGGGAG
TGGCGAGCCCTCAGATCCTGCATATAAGCAGCTGCTTTTTGCCTGTACTGGGTCTCTCTGGTTAGACCAG
ATCTGAGCCTGGGAGCTCTCTGGCTAACTAGGGAACCCACTGCTTAAGCCTCAATAAAGCTTGCCTTGAG
TGCTTCAAGTAGTGTGTGCCCGTCTGTTGTGTGACTCTGGTAACTAGAGATCCCTCAGACCCTTTTAGTC
AGTGTGGAAAATCTCTAGCAGTGGCGCCCGAACAGGGACTTGAAAGCGAAAGGGAAACCAGAGGAGCTCT
CTCGACGCAGGACTCGGCTTGCTGAAGCGCGCACGGCAAGAGGCGAGGGGCGGCGACTGGTGAGTACGCC
AAAAATTTTGACTAGCGGAGGCTAGAAGGAGAGAGATGGGTGCGAGAGCGTCAGTATTAAGCGGGGGAGA
ATTAGATCGCGATGGGAAAAAATTCGGTTAAGGCCAGGGGGAAAGAAAAAATATAAATTAAAACATATAG
TATGGGCAAGCAGGGAGCTAGAACGATTCGCAGTTAATCCTGGCCTGTTAGAAACATCAGAAGGCTGTAG
ACAAATACTGGGACAGCTACAACCATCCCTTCAGACAGGATCAGAAGAACTTAGATCATTATATAATACA
GTAGCAACCCTCTATTGTGTGCATCAAAGGATAGAGATAAAAGACACCAAGGAAGCTTTAGACAAGATAG
AGGAAGAGCAAAACAAAAGTAAGACCACCGCACAGCAAGCGGCCGGCCGCTGATCTTCAGACCTGGAGGA
GGAGATATGAGGGACAATTGGAGAAGTGAATTATATAAATATAAAGTAGTAAAAATTGAACCATTAGGAG
TAGCACCCACCAAGGCAAAGAGAAGAGTGGTGCAGAGAGAAAAAAGAGCAGTGGGAATAGGAGCTTTGTT
CCTTGGGTTCTTGGGAGCAGCAGGAAGCACTATGGGCGCAGCGTCAATGACGCTGACGGTACAGGCCAGA
CAATTATTGTCTGGTATAGTGCAGCAGCAGAACAATTTGCTGAGGGCTATTGAGGCGCAACAGCATCTGT
TGCAACTCACAGTCTGGGGCATCAAGCAGCTCCAGGCAAGAATCCTGGCTGTGGAAAGATACCTAAAGGA
TCAACAGCTCCTGGGGATTTGGGGTTGCTCTGGAAAACTCATTTGCACCACTGCTGTGCCTTGGAATGCT
AGTTGGAGTAATAAATCTCTGGAACAGATTTGGAATCACACGACCTGGATGGAGTGGGACAGAGAAATTA
ACAATTACACAAGCTTAATACACTCCTTAATTGAAGAATCGCAAAACCAGCAAGAAAAGAATGAACAAGA
ATTATTGGAATTAGATAAATGGGCAAGTTTGTGGAATTGGTTTAACATAACAAATTGGCTGTGGTATATA
AAATTATTCATAATGATAGTAGGAGGCTTGGTAGGTTTAAGAATAGTTTTTGCTGTACTTTCTATAGTGA
ATAGAGTTAGGCAGGGATATTCACCATTATCGTTTCAGACCCACCTCCCAACCCCGAGGGGACCCGACAG
GCCCGAAGGAATAGAAGAAGAAGGTGGAGAGAGAGACAGAGACAGATCCATTCGATTAGTGAACGGATCT
CGACGGTATCGCCAAATGGCAGTATTCATCCACAATTTTAAAAGAAAAGGGGGGATTGGGGGGTACAGTG
CAGGGGAAAGAATAGTAGACATAATAGCAACAGACATACAAACTAAAGAATTACAAAAACAAATTACAAA
AATTCAAAATTTTCGGGTTTATTACAGGGACAGCAGAGATCCAGTTTGGATCGATAAGCTTGATATCGAA
TTCCTGCAGCCCCGATAAAATAAAAGATTTTATTTAGTCTCCAGAAAAAGGGGGGAATGAAAGACCCCAC
CTGTAGGTTTGGCAAGCTAGCTGCAGTAACGCCATTTTGCAAGGCATGGAAAAATACCAAACCAAGAATA
GAGAAGTTCAGATCAAGGGCGGGTACATGAAAATAGCTAACGTTGGGCCAAACAGGATATCTGCGGTGAG
CAGTTTCGGCCCCGGCCCGGGGCCAAGAACAGATGGTCACCGCAGTTTCGGCCCCGGCCCGAGGCCAAGA
ACAGATGGTCCCCAGATATGGCCCAACCCTCAGCAGTTTCTTAAGACCCATCAGATGTTTCCAGGCTCCC
CCAAGGACCTGAAATGACCCTGCGCCTTATTTGAATTAACCAATCAGCCTGCTTCTCGCTTCTGTTCGCG
CGCTTCTGCTTCCCGAGCTCTATAAAAGAGCTCACAACCCCTCACTCGGCGCGCCAGTCCTCCGACAGAC
TGAGTCGCCCGGGGGGGATCCGCCACCATGGGTGTGCAGGTAGAAACAATCTCCCCGGGAGATGGCCGCA
CGTTCCCCAAGAGGGGACAGACCTGTGTGGTGCACTACACCGGTATGCTCGAAGACGGCAAGAAGTTCGA
TAGCTCCCGAGACCGAAACAAGCCCTTCAAGTTCATGCTGGGCAAGCAAGAGGTCATACGCGGTTGGGAA
GAAGGCGTGGCCCAGATGAGCGTAGGGCAGCGCGCCAAGCTGACCATTAGCCCCGACTACGCCTACGGGG
CCACCGGGCACCCCGGCATCATTCCACCCCATGCGACACTCGTCTTTGATGTGGAGCTGCTCAAGCTGGA
ACTCGAGTCCGGACTCAGATCTGGCAGCGGTGGAGGCGATATCATGGTGAGCAAGGGCGAGGAGCTGTTC
ACCGGGGTGGTGCCCATCCTGGTCGAGCTGGACGGCGACGTAAACGGCCACAAGTTCAGCGTGTCCGGCG
AGGGCGAGGGCGATGCCACCTACGGCAAGCTGACCCTGAAGTTCATCTGCACCACCGGCAAGCTGCCCGT
GCCCTGGCCCACCCTCGTGACCACCCTGACCTACGGCGTGCAGTGCTTCAGCCGCTACCCCGACCACATG
AAGCAGCACGACTTCTTCAAGTCCGCCATGCCCGAAGGCTACGTCCAGGAGCGCACCATCTTCTTCAAGG
ACGACGGCAACTACAAGACCCGCGCCGAGGTGAAGTTCGAGGGCGACACCCTGGTGAACCGCATCGAGCT
GAAGGGCATCGACTTCAAGGAGGACGGCAACATCCTGGGGCACAAGCTGGAGTACAACTACAACAGCCAC
AACGTCTATATCATGGCCGACAAGCAGAAGAACGGCATCAAGGCCAACTTCAAGATCCGCCACAACATCG
AGGACGGCAGCGTGCAGCTCGCCGACCACTACCAGCAGAACACCCCCATCGGCGACGGCCCCGTGCTGCT
GCCCGACAACCACTACCTGAGCACCCAGTCCGCCCTGAGCAAAGACCCCAACGAGAAGCGCGATCACATG
GTCCTGCTGGAGTTCGTGACCGCCGCCGGGATCACTCTCGGCATGGACGAGCTGTACAAGGGATCCGGCA
GTGCTGGTGGTAGTGCTGGTGGTAGTGCTGGTGGTAGTGCTGGTGGCAGTGCTGGTGGTAGTGCTGGTGG
TAGTGCTGGTGGCTCTAGAATGAATCCGGCCTCGGCGCCCCCTCCGCTCCCGCCGCCTGGGCAGCAAGTG
ATCCACGTCACGCAGGACCTAGACACAGACCTCGAAGCCCTCTTCAACTCTGTCATGAATCCGAAGCCTA
GCTCGTGGCGGAAGAAGATCCTGCCGGAGTCTTTCTTTAAGGAGCCTGATTCGGGCTCGCACTCGCGCCA
GTCCAGCACCGACTCGTCGGGCGGCCACCCGGGGCCTCGACTGGCTGGGGGTGCCCAGCATGTCCGCTCG
CACTCGTCGCCCGCGTCCCTGCAGCTGGGCACCGGCGCGGGTGCTGCGGGTAGCCCCGCGCAGCAGCACG
CGCACCTCCGCCAGCAGTCCTACGACGTGACCGACGAGCTGCCACTGCCCCCGGGCTGGGAGATGACCTT
CACGGCCACTGGCCAGAGGTACTTCCTCAATCACATAGAAAAAATCACCACATGGCAAGACCCTAGGAAG
GCGATGAATCAGCCTCTGAATCATATGAACCTCCACCCTGCCGTCAGTTCCACACCAGTGCCTCAGAGGT
CCATGGCAGTATCCCAGCCAAATCTCGTGATGAATCACCAACACCAGCAGCAGATGGCCCCCAGTACCCT
GAGCCAGCAGAACCACCCCACTCAGAACCCACCCGCAGGGCTCATGAGTATGCCCAATGCGCTGACCACT
CAGCAGCAGCAGCAGCAGAAACTGCGGCTTCAGAGAATCCAGATGGAGAGAGAAAGGATTCGAATGCGCC
AAGAGGAGCTCATGAGGCAGGAAGCTGCCCTCTGTCGACAGCTCCCCATGGAAGCTGAGACTCTTGCCCC
AGTTCAGGCTGCTGTCAACCCACCCACGATGACCCCAGACATGAGATCCATCACTAATAATAGCTCAGAT
CCTTTCCTCAATGGAGGGCCATATCATTCGAGGGAGCAGAGCACTGACAGTGGCCTGGGGTTAGGGTGCT
ACAGTGTCCCCACAACTCCGGAGGACTTCCTCAGCAATGTGGATGAGATGGATACAGGAGAAAACGCAGG
ACAAACACCCATGAACATCAATCCCCAACAGACCCGTTTCCCTGATTTCCTTGACTGTCTTCCAGGAACA
AACGTTGACTTAGGAACTTTGGAATCTGAAGACCTGATCCCCCTCTTCAATGATGTAGAGTCTGCTCTGA
ACAAAAGTGAGCCCTTTCTAACCTGGCTGTAAGCGGCCGCGACTCTAGAGTCGACCTGCAGGCATGCAAG
CTTGATATCAAGCTTATCGATAATCAACCTCTGGATTACAAAATTTGTGAAAGATTGACTGGTATTCTTA
ACTATGTTGCTCCTTTTACGCTATGTGGATACGCTGCTTTAATGCCTTTGTATCATGCTATTGCTTCCCG
TATGGCTTTCATTTTCTCCTCCTTGTATAAATCCTGGTTGCTGTCTCTTTATGAGGAGTTGTGGCCCGTT
GTCAGGCAACGTGGCGTGGTGTGCACTGTGTTTGCTGACGCAACCCCCACTGGTTGGGGCATTGCCACCA
CCTGTCAGCTCCTTTCCGGGACTTTCGCTTTCCCCCTCCCTATTGCCACGGCGGAACTCATCGCCGCCTG
CCTTGCCCGCTGCTGGACAGGGGCTCGGCTGTTGGGCACTGACAATTCCGTGGTGTTGTCGGGGAAATCA
TCGTCCTTTCCTTGGCTGCTCGCCTGTGTTGCCACCTGGATTCTGCGCGGGACGTCCTTCTGCTACGTCC
CTTCGGCCCTCAATCCAGCGGACCTTCCTTCCCGCGGCCTGCTGCCGGCTCTGCGGCCTCTTCCGCGTCT
TCGCCTTCGCCCTCAGACGAGTCGGATCTCCCTTTGGGCCGCCTCCCCGCAT
Features (pLannotate 1.2.2; 35 found; start..end, strand, type, name):
     38..106     +  CDS            nef (fragment): NEF_HV1Z2 - Experimental evidence at protein level: Swiss-Prot protein existence level 1. Extracellular Nef protein targets CD4(+) T-lymphocytes for apoptosis by interacting with CXCR4 surface receptors. From Human immunodeficiency virus type 1 group M subtype D (isolate Z2/CDC-Z34) (HIV-1).
    108..341     +  LTR            3' LTR (ΔU3): self-inactivating 3' long terminal repeat (LTR) from HIV-1
    366..384     -  promoter       SP6 promoter: promoter for bacteriophage SP6 RNA polymerase
    612..891     +  CDS            TcR (fragment): tetracycline efflux protein; tet; confers resistance to tetracycline
    892..940     -  misc_feature   bom (fragment): basis of mobility region from pBR322
   1042..1077    -  CDS            rop (fragment): Rop protein, which maintains plasmids at low copy number; rop
   1172..1276    +  promoter       AmpR promoter: bla
   1277..2137    +  CDS            AmpR: β-lactamase; bla; confers resistance to ampicillin, carbenicillin, and related antibiotics
   2308..2896    +  rep_origin     ori: high-copy-number ColE1/pMB1/pBR322/pUC origin of replication
   3079..3135    +  CDS            lacI (fragment): lac repressor; lacI; The lac repressor binds to the lac operator to inhibit transcription in E. coli. This inhibition can be relieved by adding lactose or isopropyl-β-D-thiogalactopyranoside (IPTG).
   3142..3471    +  promoter       SV40 promoter: SV40 enhancer and early promoter
   3671..3790    +  CDS            gpt (fragment): XGPT_ECOLI - Also known as gpp, gxu. Experimental evidence at protein level: Swiss-Prot protein existence level 1. Purine salvage pathway enzyme that catalyzes the transfer of the ribosyl-5-phosphate group from 5-phospho-alpha-D-ribose 1- diphosphate (PRPP) to the N9 position of the 6-oxopurines guanine and xanthine to form the corresponding ribonucleotides GMP (guanosine 5'- monophosphate) and XMP (xanthosine 5'-monophosphate), with the release of PPi. To a lesser extent, also acts on hypoxanthine (PubMed:9100006, PubMed:3886014). Does not ribophosphorylate adenine (PubMed:3886014). From Esch
   3790..4125    +  CDS            gpt (fragment): XGPT_ECOLI - Also known as gpp, gxu. Experimental evidence at protein level: Swiss-Prot protein existence level 1. Purine salvage pathway enzyme that catalyzes the transfer of the ribosyl-5-phosphate group from 5-phospho-alpha-D-ribose 1- diphosphate (PRPP) to the N9 position of the 6-oxopurines guanine and xanthine to form the corresponding ribonucleotides GMP (guanosine 5'- monophosphate) and XMP (xanthosine 5'-monophosphate), with the release of PPi. To a lesser extent, also acts on hypoxanthine (PubMed:9100006, PubMed:3886014). Does not ribophosphorylate adenine (PubMed:3886014). From Esch
   4220..4525    +  CDS            frsA (fragment): FRSA_ECOLI - Also known as yafA. Experimental evidence at protein level: Swiss-Prot protein existence level 1. Catalyzes the hydrolysis of esters (PubMed:15808744). Displays esterase activity toward pNP-butyrate (PubMed:15808744). May stimulate mixed-acid fermentation by acting as a fermentation/respiration switch that down-regulates respiration and up- regulates fermentation rates (PubMed:15169777). From Escherichia coli (strain K12).
   4529..4603    +  CDS            small t antigen (fragment): SV40 (simian virus 40) small t antigen
   4605..4670    +  intron         small t intron: SV40 (simian virus 40) small t antigen intron
   4800..4820    +  CDS            SV40 NLS: nuclear localization signal of SV40 (simian virus 40) large T antigen
   5139..5222    +  CDS            large T antigen (fragment): large T antigen from SV40 (simian virus 40)
   5245..5379    +  polyA_signal   SV40 poly(A) signal: SV40 polyadenylation signal
   5546..5875    +  CDS            nef (fragment): NEF_HV1BR - Experimental evidence at protein level: Swiss-Prot protein existence level 1. Extracellular Nef protein targets CD4(+) T-lymphocytes for apoptosis by interacting with CXCR4 surface receptors (PubMed:14990729). From Human immunodeficiency virus type 1 group M subtype B (isolate BRU/LAI) (HIV-1).
   5923..6180    +  LTR            5' LTR (truncated): truncated 5' long terminal repeat (LTR) from HIV-1
   6227..6352    +  misc_feature   HIV-1 Ψ: packaging signal of human immunodeficiency virus type 1
   6336..6674    +  CDS            HIV-1 gag (fragment): gag protein from human immunodeficiency virus 1; gag
   6849..7082    +  misc_feature   RRE: The Rev response element (RRE) of HIV-1 allows for Rev-dependent mRNA export from the nucleus to the cytoplasm.
   7459..7559    +  CDS            Rev (fragment): human immunodeficiency virus 1 (HIV-1) Rev protein; rev; enhances nuclear export of unspliced and incompletely spliced viral mRNAs
   7596..7713    +  misc_feature   cPPT/CTS: central polypurine tract and central termination sequence of HIV-1
   7750..7782    -  misc_feature   MCS (fragment): pBluescript multiple cloning site
   7866..8273    +  promoter       SFFV promoter: spleen focus-forming virus long terminal repeat (LTR) promoter
   8288..8611    +  CDS            FKBP1A: FKB1A_HUMAN - Also known as FKBP1, FKBP12. Experimental evidence at protein level: Swiss-Prot protein existence level 1. Keeps in an inactive conformation TGFBR1, the TGF-beta type I serine/threonine kinase receptor, preventing TGF-beta receptor activation in absence of ligand. Recruits SMAD7 to ACVR1B which prevents the association of SMAD2 and SMAD3 with the activin receptor complex, thereby blocking the activin signal. May modulate the RYR1 calcium channel activity. PPIases accelerate the folding of proteins. It catalyzes the cis-trans isomerization of proline imidic peptide bonds in oligop
   8654..9370    +  CDS            EGFP: EGFP is a basic (constitutively fluorescent) green fluorescent protein published in 1996, derived from Aequorea victoria. It is reported to be a rapidly-maturing weak dimer with moderate acid sensitivity.
   9470..10669   +  CDS            WWTR1: WWTR1_HUMAN - Also known as TAZ. Experimental evidence at protein level: Swiss-Prot protein existence level 1. Transcriptional coactivator which acts as a downstream regulatory target in the Hippo signaling pathway that plays a pivotal role in organ size control and tumor suppression by restricting proliferation and promoting apoptosis (PubMed:11118213, PubMed:18227151). The core of this pathway is composed of a kinase cascade wherein STK3/MST2 and STK4/MST1, in complex with its regulatory protein SAV1, phosphorylates and activates LATS1/2 in complex with its regulatory protein MOB1, which in
  10683..10713   +  misc_feature   MCS (fragment): pUC18/19 multiple cloning site
  10714..10732   +  misc_feature   MCS (fragment): pBluescript multiple cloning site
  10732..11320   +  misc_feature   WPRE: woodchuck hepatitis virus posttranscriptional regulatory element
  11321..21      +  misc_feature   MCS (fragment) (across the origin): pBluescript multiple cloning site
