[The description below was written by a language model from this plasmid's Addgene catalogue record and pLannotate feature annotations shown in this document.]
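Description:
FKBP-eGFP-TAZ is an 11.3 kb HIV-1-derived lentiviral transfer plasmid built on the pHR-ssFv_lenti backbone and catalogued as a mammalian expression vector. It is propagated in E. coli through a high-copy ColE1/pUC-type origin with ampicillin selection (AmpR with its own bla promoter). The recommended recombination-deficient growth strain fits a plasmid that carries repeated LTR sequences. Outside the viral region, the backbone retains remnants typical of older pHR vectors: an SV40 promoter followed by gpt fragments, SV40 small t intron and large T fragments, and an SV40 poly(A) signal, along with fragments of TcR, rop, bom and lacI. The gpt coding sequence is annotated only as fragments, and the record describes no mammalian selection marker in use.

The viral cassette runs from a truncated 5' LTR through the Ψ packaging signal, a partial gag, the RRE for Rev-dependent RNA export and the cPPT/CTS. It ends in a self-inactivating ΔU3 3' LTR, so packaging functions must be supplied in trans. Within it, the SFFV promoter drives a single fusion in the order human FKBP1A (FKBP12), EGFP, then human WWTR1 (TAZ), the Hippo-pathway transcriptional coactivator. A WPRE follows to enhance transcript expression.

The record describes the plasmid as "part A" of TAZ-SPARK-OFF, a two-component system from a study of phase separation of YAP/TAZ-family fusion proteins. The FKBP domain presumably acts as a ligand-controlled interaction module that pairs with a partner on part B, and EGFP allows the TAZ fusion to be imaged. The record does not identify the second component or explain the mechanism of the OFF switch.
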