Addgene plasmid #221213: FKBP-eGFP-TAZ
Purpose: part A of TAZ-SPARK-OFF
Depositing lab: Xiaokun Shu. Depositing organization: University of California, San Francisco (UCSF). Publication: Phase separation of YAP-MAML2 differentially regulates the transcriptome. Chung CI, Yang J, Yang X, Liu H, Ma Z, Szulzewsky F, Holland EC, Shen Y, Shu X. Proc Natl Acad Sci U S A. 2024 Feb 13;121(7):e2310430121. doi: 10.1073/pnas.2310430121. Epub 2024 Feb 5. PubMed 38315854.
Backbone
  Vector backbone: pHR-ssFv_lenti
  Vector type: Mammalian Expression
Growth in bacteria
  Bacterial resistance: Ampicillin, 100 μg/mL
  Growth temperature: 37°C
  Growth strain: NEB Stable
  Copy number: High Copy
Gene/Insert
  Gene/Insert name: FKBP-eGFP-TAZ
  Species: H. sapiens (human)
Terms and licenses: Academic/Nonprofit Terms; Industry Terms: Not Available to Industry
How to cite: FKBP-eGFP-TAZ was a gift from Xiaokun Shu (Addgene plasmid # 221213 ; http://n2t.net/addgene:221213 ; RRID:Addgene_221213)
