>Addgene plasmid #221213 | FKBP-eGFP-TAZ | depositor partial sequence | sequence record 433439 | FKBP-eGFP-TAZ sequence 2385 bps
ATGGGTGTGCAGGTAGAAACAATCTCCCCGGGAGATGGCCGCACGTTCCCCAAGAGGGGACAGACCTGTG
TGGTGCACTACACCGGTATGCTCGAAGACGGCAAGAAGTTCGATAGCTCCCGAGACCGAAACAAGCCCTT
CAAGTTCATGCTGGGCAAGCAAGAGGTCATACGCGGTTGGGAAGAAGGCGTGGCCCAGATGAGCGTAGGG
CAGCGCGCCAAGCTGACCATTAGCCCCGACTACGCCTACGGGGCCACCGGGCACCCCGGCATCATTCCAC
CCCATGCGACACTCGTCTTTGATGTGGAGCTGCTCAAGCTGGAACTCGAGTCCGGACTCAGATCTGGCAG
CGGTGGAGGCGATATCATGGTGAGCAAGGGCGAGGAGCTGTTCACCGGGGTGGTGCCCATCCTGGTCGAG
CTGGACGGCGACGTAAACGGCCACAAGTTCAGCGTGTCCGGCGAGGGCGAGGGCGATGCCACCTACGGCA
AGCTGACCCTGAAGTTCATCTGCACCACCGGCAAGCTGCCCGTGCCCTGGCCCACCCTCGTGACCACCCT
GACCTACGGCGTGCAGTGCTTCAGCCGCTACCCCGACCACATGAAGCAGCACGACTTCTTCAAGTCCGCC
ATGCCCGAAGGCTACGTCCAGGAGCGCACCATCTTCTTCAAGGACGACGGCAACTACAAGACCCGCGCCG
AGGTGAAGTTCGAGGGCGACACCCTGGTGAACCGCATCGAGCTGAAGGGCATCGACTTCAAGGAGGACGG
CAACATCCTGGGGCACAAGCTGGAGTACAACTACAACAGCCACAACGTCTATATCATGGCCGACAAGCAG
AAGAACGGCATCAAGGCCAACTTCAAGATCCGCCACAACATCGAGGACGGCAGCGTGCAGCTCGCCGACC
ACTACCAGCAGAACACCCCCATCGGCGACGGCCCCGTGCTGCTGCCCGACAACCACTACCTGAGCACCCA
GTCCGCCCTGAGCAAAGACCCCAACGAGAAGCGCGATCACATGGTCCTGCTGGAGTTCGTGACCGCCGCC
GGGATCACTCTCGGCATGGACGAGCTGTACAAGGGATCCGGCAGTGCTGGTGGTAGTGCTGGTGGTAGTG
CTGGTGGTAGTGCTGGTGGCAGTGCTGGTGGTAGTGCTGGTGGTAGTGCTGGTGGCTCTAGAATGAATCC
GGCCTCGGCGCCCCCTCCGCTCCCGCCGCCTGGGCAGCAAGTGATCCACGTCACGCAGGACCTAGACACA
GACCTCGAAGCCCTCTTCAACTCTGTCATGAATCCGAAGCCTAGCTCGTGGCGGAAGAAGATCCTGCCGG
AGTCTTTCTTTAAGGAGCCTGATTCGGGCTCGCACTCGCGCCAGTCCAGCACCGACTCGTCGGGCGGCCA
CCCGGGGCCTCGACTGGCTGGGGGTGCCCAGCATGTCCGCTCGCACTCGTCGCCCGCGTCCCTGCAGCTG
GGCACCGGCGCGGGTGCTGCGGGTAGCCCCGCGCAGCAGCACGCGCACCTCCGCCAGCAGTCCTACGACG
TGACCGACGAGCTGCCACTGCCCCCGGGCTGGGAGATGACCTTCACGGCCACTGGCCAGAGGTACTTCCT
CAATCACATAGAAAAAATCACCACATGGCAAGACCCTAGGAAGGCGATGAATCAGCCTCTGAATCATATG
AACCTCCACCCTGCCGTCAGTTCCACACCAGTGCCTCAGAGGTCCATGGCAGTATCCCAGCCAAATCTCG
TGATGAATCACCAACACCAGCAGCAGATGGCCCCCAGTACCCTGAGCCAGCAGAACCACCCCACTCAGAA
CCCACCCGCAGGGCTCATGAGTATGCCCAATGCGCTGACCACTCAGCAGCAGCAGCAGCAGAAACTGCGG
CTTCAGAGAATCCAGATGGAGAGAGAAAGGATTCGAATGCGCCAAGAGGAGCTCATGAGGCAGGAAGCTG
CCCTCTGTCGACAGCTCCCCATGGAAGCTGAGACTCTTGCCCCAGTTCAGGCTGCTGTCAACCCACCCAC
GATGACCCCAGACATGAGATCCATCACTAATAATAGCTCAGATCCTTTCCTCAATGGAGGGCCATATCAT
TCGAGGGAGCAGAGCACTGACAGTGGCCTGGGGTTAGGGTGCTACAGTGTCCCCACAACTCCGGAGGACT
TCCTCAGCAATGTGGATGAGATGGATACAGGAGAAAACGCAGGACAAACACCCATGAACATCAATCCCCA
ACAGACCCGTTTCCCTGATTTCCTTGACTGTCTTCCAGGAACAAACGTTGACTTAGGAACTTTGGAATCT
GAAGACCTGATCCCCCTCTTCAATGATGTAGAGTCTGCTCTGAACAAAAGTGAGCCCTTTCTAACCTGGC
TGTAA
